Addgene plasmid #60582: pIntegrase_11
Purpose: plasmid contains the integrase gene under the control of the arabinose-inducible promoter, Pbad
Depositing lab: Christopher Voigt. Depositing organization: Massachusetts Institute of Technology. Publication: Permanent genetic memory with >1-byte capacity. Yang L, Nielsen AA, Fernandez-Rodriguez J, McClune CJ, Laub MT, Lu TK, Voigt CA. Nat Methods. 2014 Dec;11(12):1261-6. doi: 10.1038/nmeth.3147. Epub 2014 Oct 26. PubMed 25344638.
Backbone
  Vector backbone: unknown
  Total vector size (bp): 5895
  Vector type: Bacterial Expression
Growth in bacteria
  Bacterial resistance: Kanamycin, 50 μg/mL
  Growth temperature: 37°C
  Growth strain: DH10B
  Copy number: Unknown
Gene/Insert
  Gene/Insert name: Integrase_11
  Species: Clostridium botulinum B str. Eklund 17B
  Mutation: Codon optimized for E.coli
  GenBank ID: YP_001886479
  Promoter: pBAD
  Cloning method: Unknown
  Sequencing primers: 5′ pBAD-F
Terms and licenses: Academic/Nonprofit Terms; Industry Terms: Not Available to Industry
How to cite: pIntegrase_11 was a gift from Christopher Voigt (Addgene plasmid # 60582 ; http://n2t.net/addgene:60582 ; RRID:Addgene_60582)
