[The description below was written by a language model from this plasmid's Addgene catalogue record and pLannotate feature annotations shown in this document.]
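Description:
pIntegrase_11 is a 5,895 bp bacterial expression plasmid that places a phage-type integrase gene under arabinose-inducible control in E. coli. The backbone is recorded as unknown, but the annotated features show a ColE1/pMB1-family origin of replication and a complete kanamycin resistance gene (aminoglycoside phosphotransferase, aph(3')-Ia), which matches the catalogued kanamycin selection. The copy number is listed as unknown. Several other annotations are only fragments, presumably remnants of earlier vector construction. These include pieces of β-lactamase, the tetracycline resistance gene and its promoter, the pBR322 bom region and an M13 origin. None of them should be taken as functional markers or origins.

The payload is Integrase_11, a gene from Clostridium botulinum B str. Eklund 17B that was codon optimized for E. coli. The feature table does not annotate this coding sequence. It presumably lies in the unannotated stretch between the araBAD promoter and the terminator fragment near the end of the sequence. The regulatory module is the standard arrangement in which araC is transcribed divergently from the araBAD (pBAD) promoter. AraC represses the promoter in the absence of L-arabinose and activates it when the sugar is present, so integrase expression can be switched on by adding inducer. His operon terminators and a phage T3 early terminator flank the functional units and likely insulate them from read-through transcription.

The associated publication concerns permanent genetic memory built from multiple recombinases. This suggests the plasmid supplies inducible integrase to act on its cognate attachment sites carried elsewhere, although the record does not describe those target sites.
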