Features (pLannotate 1.2.2; 13 found; start..end, strand, type, name):
    259..285     -  misc_feature   bom (fragment): basis of mobility region from pBR322
    612..1427    +  CDS            KanR: aminoglycoside phosphotransferase; aph(3')-Ia; confers resistance to kanamycin in bacteria or G418 (Geneticin®) in eukaryotes
   1585..1644    -  terminator     his operon terminator: This putative transcriptin terminator from the E. coli his operon has a 2-bp deletion introduced during synthesis. Its efficiency has not been determined.
   1649..1963    +  CDS            bla(M) (fragment): β-lactamase lacking the signal sequence; bla(M); allows cytosolic expression of β-lactamase
   2135..2723    +  rep_origin     ori: high-copy-number ColE1/pMB1/pBR322/pUC origin of replication
   2883..2958    -  CDS            TcR (fragment): tetracycline efflux protein; tet; confers resistance to tetracycline
   2968..2986    +  promoter       tet promoter (fragment): E. coli promoter for tetracycline efflux protein gene
   3086..3145    +  terminator     his operon terminator: This putative transcriptin terminator from the E. coli his operon has a 2-bp deletion introduced during synthesis. Its efficiency has not been determined.
   3205..3234    -  terminator     T3Te terminator: phage T3 early transcription terminator
   3281..4159    -  CDS            araC: L-arabinose regulatory protein; araC
   4186..4470    +  promoter       araBAD promoter: araBAD; promoter of the L-arabinose operon of E. coli; the araC regulatory gene is transcribed in the opposite direction (Guzman et al., 1995)
   5855..5894    -  terminator     bacterial terminator (fragment): putative bacterial transcription terminator
   5895..227     +  rep_origin     M13 ori (fragment) (across the origin) (sequence partly withheld): M13 bacteriophage origin of replication; arrow indicates direction of (+) strand synthesis
>Addgene plasmid #60582 | pIntegrase_11 | depositor full sequence | sequence record 97258 | pIntegrase_11 sequence 5895 bps
GATTA
[49 nt withheld, positions 6-54]
CCTTTGACGTTGGAGTCCACGTTCTTT
[37 nt withheld, positions 82-118]
ACCCTATCTCGGTCTATTCTTTTGATTTATAAGGGATTTTGCCGATTTCGGCCTATTGGTTAAAAAATGA
GCTGATTTAACAAAAATTTAACGCGAATTTTAACAAAATTTCACTGACACCCTCATCAGTGCCAACATAG
TAAGCCAGTATACACTCCGCTAGCGCTGAGGTCTGCCTCGTGAAGAAGGTGTTGCTGACTCATACCAGGC
CTGAATCGCCCCATCATCCAGCCAGAAAGTGAGGGAGCCACGGTTGATGAGAGCTTTGTTGTAGGTGGAC
CAGTTGGTGATTTTGAACTTTTGCTTTGCCACGGAACGGTCTGCGTTGTCGGGAAGATGCGTGATCTGAT
CCTTCAACTCAGCAAAAGTTCGATTTATTCAACAAAGCCACGTTGTGTCTCAAAATCTCTGATGTTACAT
TGCACAAGATAAAAATATATCATCATGAACAATAAAACTGTCTGCTTACATAAACAGTAATACAAGGGGT
GTTATGAGCCATATTCAACGGGAAACGTCTTGCTCGAGGCCGCGATTAAATTCCAACATGGATGCTGATT
TATATGGGTATAAATGGGCTCGCGATAATGTCGGGCAATCAGGTGCGACAATCTATCGATTGTATGGGAA
GCCCGATGCGCCAGAGTTGTTTCTGAAACATGGCAAAGGTAGCGTTGCCAATGATGTTACAGATGAGATG
GTCAGACTAAACTGGCTGACGGAATTTATGCCTCTTCCGACCATCAAGCATTTTATCCGTACTCCTGATG
ATGCATGGTTACTCACCACTGCGATCCCCGGGAAAACAGCATTCCAGGTATTAGAAGAATATCCTGATTC
AGGTGAAAATATTGTTGATGCGCTGGCAGTGTTCCTGCGCCGGTTGCATTCGATTCCTGTTTGTAATTGT
CCTTTTAACAGCGATCGCGTATTTCGTCTCGCTCAGGCGCAATCACGAATGAATAACGGTTTGGTTGATG
CGAGTGATTTTGATGACGAGCGTAATGGCTGGCCTGTTGAACAAGTCTGGAAAGAAATGCATAAGCTTTT
GCCATTCTCACCGGATTCAGTCGTCACTCATGGTGATTTCTCACTTGATAACCTTATTTTTGACGAGGGG
AAATTAATAGGTTGTATTGATGTTGGACGAGTCGGAATCGCAGACCGATACCAGGATCTTGCCATCCTAT
GGAACTGCCTCGGTGAGTTTTCTCCTTCATTACAGAAACGGCTTTTTCAAAAATATGGTATTGATAATCC
TGATATGAATAAATTGCAGTTTCATTTGATGCTCGATGAGTTTTTCTAATCAGAATTGGTTAATTGGTTG
TAACACTGGCAGAGCATTACGCTGACTTGACGGGACTCGAGATTACCGCCTTTGAGTGAGCTGATACCGC
TCGCCGCAGCCGAACGACCGAGCGCAGCGAGTCAGTGAGCGAGGAAGCCTGCATAACGCGAAGTAATCTT
TTCGGTTTTAAAGAAAAAGGGCAGGGTGGTGACACCTTGCCCGTTTTTTTGCCGGACTGCAGCAATGGCA
ACAACGTTGCGCAAACTATTAACTGGCGAACTACTTACTCTAGCTTCCCGGCAACAATTAATAGACTGGA
TGGAGGCGGATAAAGTTGCAGGACCACTTCTGCGCTCGGCCCTTCCGGCTGGCTGGTTTATTGCTGATAA
ATCTGGAGCCGGTGAGCGTGGGTCTCGCGGTATCATTGCAGCACTGGGGCCAGATGGTAAGCCCTCCCGT
ATCGTAGTTATCTACACGACGGGGAGTCAGGCAACTATGGATGAACGAAATAGACAGATCGCTGAGATAG
GTGCCTCACTGATTAAGCATTGGTAACTGTCAGACCAAGTTTACTCATATATACTTTAGATTGATTTAAA
ACTTCATTTTTAATTTAAAAGGATCTAGGTGAAGATCCTTTTTGATAATCTCATGACCAAAATCCCTTAA
CGTGAGTTTTCGTTCCACTGAGCGTCAGACCCCGTAGAAAAGATCAAAGGATCTTCTTGAGATCCTTTTT
TTCTGCGCGTAATCTGCTGCTTGCAAACAAAAAAACCACCGCTACCAGCGGTGGTTTGTTTGCCGGATCA
AGAGCTACCAACTCTTTTTCCGAAGGTAACTGGCTTCAGCAGAGCGCAGATACCAAATACTGTCCTTCTA
GTGTAGCCGTAGTTAGGCCACCACTTCAAGAACTCTGTAGCACCGCCTACATACCTCGCTCTGCTAATCC
TGTTACCAGTGGCTGCTGCCAGTGGCGATAAGTCGTGTCTTACCGGGTTGGACTCAAGACGATAGTTACC
GGATAAGGCGCAGCGGTCGGGCTGAACGGGGGGTTCGTGCACACAGCCCAGCTTGGAGCGAACGACCTAC
ACCGAACTGAGATACCTACAGCGTGAGCTATGAGAAAGCGCCACGCTTCCCGAAGGGAGAAAGGCGGACA
GGTATCCGGTAAGCGGCAGGGTCGGAACAGGAGAGCGCACGAGGGAGCTTCCAGGGGGAAACGCCTGGTA
TCTTTATAGTCCTGTCGGGTTTCGCCACCTCTGACTTGAGCGTCGATTTTTGTGATGCTCGTCAGGGGGG
CGGAGCCTATGGAAAAACGCCAGCAACGCGGCCTTTTTACGGTTCCTGGCCTTTTGCTGGCCTTTTGCTC
ACATGTTCTTTCCTGCGTTATCCCCTGATTCTGTGGATAACCGTATTACCGCCTTTGAGTGAGCTGATAC
CGCTCGCCGCAGCCGAACGACCGAGCGCAGCGAGGTCGGCGATATAGGCGCCAGCAACCGCACCTGTGGC
GCCGGTGATGCCGGCCACGATGCGTCCGGCGTAGAGGATCTGCTCATGTTTGACAGCTTATCATCGATGC
ATAATGTGCCTGTCAAATGGACGAAGCAGGGATTCTGCAAACCCTATGCTACTCCCTCGAGCCGTCAATT
GTCTGATTCGTTACCAATTATACTAGCTCCGGCAAAAAAACGGGCAAGGTGTCACCACCCTGCCCTTTTT
CTTTAAAACCGAAAAGATTACTTCGCGTTTGCCACCTGACGTCTAAGAAAAGGAATATTCAGCAATTTGC
CCGTGCCGAAGAAAGGCCCACCCGTGAAGGTGAGCCAGTGAGTTGATTGCTACGTAATTAGTTAGTTAGC
CCTTAGTGACTCTTATGACAACTTGACGGCTACATCATTCACTTTTTCTTCACAACCGGCACGGAACTCG
CTCGGGCTGGCCCCGGTGCATTTTTTAAATACCCGCGAGAAATAGAGTTGATCGTCAAAACCAACATTGC
GACCGACGGTGGCGATAGGCATCCGGGTGGTGCTCAAAAGCAGCTTCGCCTGGCTGATACGTTGGTCCTC
GCGCCAGCTTAAGACGCTAATCCCTAACTGCTGGCGGAAAAGATGTGACAGACGCGACGGCGACAAGCAA
ACATGCTGTGCGACGCTGGCGATATCAAAATTGCTGTCTGCCAGGTGATCGCTGATGTACTGACAAGCCT
CGCGTACCCGATTATCCATCGGTGGATGGAGCGACTCGTTAATCGCTTCCATGCGCCGCAGTAACAATTG
CTCAAGCAGATTTATCGCCAGCAGCTCCGAATAGCGCCCTTCCCCTTGCCCGGCGTTAATGATTTGCCCA
AACAGGTCGCTGAAATGCGGCTGGTGCGCTTCATCCGGGCGAAAGAACCCCGTATTGGCAAATATTGACG
GCCAGTTAAGCCATTCATGCCAGTAGGCGCGCGGACGAAAGTAAACCCACTGGTGATACCATTCGCGAGC
CTCCGGATGACGACCGTAGTGATGAATCTCTCCTGGCGGGAACAGCAAAATATCACCCGGTCGGCAAACA
AATTCTCGTCCCTGATTTTTCACCACCCCCTGACCGCGAATGGTGAGATTGAGAATATAACCTTTCATTC
CCAGCGGTCGGTCGATAAAAAAATCGAGATAACCGTTGGCCTCAATCGGCGTTAAACCCGCCACCAGATG
GGCATTAAACGAGTATCCCGGCAGCAGGGGATCATTTTGCGCTTCAGCCATACTTTTCATACTCCCGCCA
TTCAGAGAAGAAACCAATTGTCCATATTGCATCAGACATTGCCGTCACTGCGTCTTTTACTGGCTCTTCT
CGCTAACCAAACCGGTAACCCCGCTTATTAAAAGCATTCTGTAACAAAGCGGGACCAAAGCCATGACAAA
AACGCGTAACAAAAGTGTCTATAATCACGGCAGAAAAGTCCACATTGATTATTTGCACGGCGTCACACTT
TGCTATGCCATAGCATTTTTATCCATAAGATTAGCGGATCCTACCTGACGCTTTTTATCGCAACTCTCTA
CTGTTTCTCCATACCCGTTTTTTTGGGCTAGCTCAAACAGGACGGAGGCTAGATGCTGCGTTGTGCAATC
TATATTCGTGTTAGCACCGAAGAACAGGCAATGCATGGTCTGAGCATGGATGCACAGAAAGCAGATCTGA
CCGATTATGCCAAAAAACACAACTATGAGATTATTGATTATTATGTGGACAGCGGTAAAACCGCACGTAA
ACGTCTGAGCAAACGTAAAGATCTGCAGCGTATGATTGAAGATGTGAAGCTGAACAAAATTGATATTATC
ATTTTTACCAAACTGGATCGCTGGTTTCGTAATGTGCGTGATTATTACAAAATCCAAGAGGTGCTGGAAG
ATCATAACGTTGATTGGAAAACCATCTTTGAGAACTATGATACCAGCACCGCAAATGGTCGTCTGCATAT
TAACATTATGCTGAGCGTTGCACAGGATGAAGCAGATCGTACCAGCGAACGTATTAAACGTGTGTTTGAA
AACAAACTGAAGAACAATGAACCGACCAGCGGTAGCCTGCCGATTGGCTATAAAATCAAAGAAAAAAGCA
TTATTATCGATGAAGAAAAAGCACCGATCGCCAAAGATGTGTTCGATTTCTATTATTACCATCAGAGCCA
GACCAAGGTGTTTAAAGAAATCCTGAACAAATACAACCTGAGCCTGTGCGAAAAAACCATTCGTCGTATG
CTGGAAAACAAGCTGTATATTGGTATCTATCGCGAGCACGAAAACTTTTGTCCGCCTCTGATTGACAAAA
ACAAATTTGATGAAGTGCAGCTGATTCTGAAACGTCGCAACATTAAATACATTCCGACCAAACGCATCTT
TCTGTTTACCAGCCTGCTGATTTGTAAAGAATGCCGTCATAAAATGATTGGCAATGCCCAGATTCGTAAT
ACCAAAGCCGGTAAAATTGAGTATATTCTGTATCGCTGCAATCAGAGCTATGCACGTCATACCTGTAATC
ATCGTAAAGTGATCTACGAAAACAAAATCGAAACCTATCTGCTGAACAACATCGAAAGCGAACTGAAAAA
ATTCATTTATGATTATGAACTGGAAGATATTCCGAAAGTGAAAAACAAAGTGAATAAAACCAATATCAAA
CGCAAACTGGAAAAACTGAAAGAACTGTACATCAACGATCTGATCGACATTGACATGTATAAAGAAGATT
ATAAGAAATATACCGAAATTCTGAACACCAAAGAAGAAAAAATTGAGCAGCGTAATCTGCAGCCGCTGAA
AGATTTTCTGAATAGCGATTTCAAAAGCCTGTATAGCAGCATTAGTCGCGAAGAAAAACGTCTGCTGTGG
CGTGGTATTATTAGCGAAATTCAGATTGATTGCAATAATGATATCACCATCATCCCGCATCCGTAACAGA
TAAAAAAAATCCTTAGCTTTCGCTAAGGATGATTTCT
