>Addgene plasmid #60582 | pIntegrase_11 | addgene partial sequence | sequence record 105875 | pBAD-F 5'-ATGCCATAGCATTTTTATCC-3'
TTTATCGCAACTCTCTACTGTTTCTCCATACCCGTTTTTTTGGGCTAGCTCAAACAGGACGGAGGCTAGA
TGCTGCGTTGTGCAATCTATATTCGTGTTAGCACCGAAGAACAGGCAATGCATGGTCTGAGCATGGATGC
ACAGAAAGCAGATCTGACCGATTATGCCAAAAAACACAACTATGAGATTATTGATTATTATGTGGACAGC
GGTAAAACCGCACGTAAACGTCTGAGCAAACGTAAAGATCTGCAGCGTATGATTGAAGATGTGAAGCTGA
ACAAAATTGATATTATCATTTTTACCAAACTGGATCGCTGGTTTCGTAATGTGCGTGATTATTACAAAAT
CCAAGAGGTGCTGGAAGATCATAACGTTGATTGGAAAACCATCTTTGAGAACTATGATACCAGCACCGCA
AATGGTCGTCTGCATATTAACATTATGCTGAGCGTTGCACAGGATGAAGCAGATCGTACCAGCGAACGTA
TTAAACGTGTGTTTGAAAACAAACTGAAGAACAATGAACCGACCAGCGGTAGCCTGCCGATTGGCTATAA
AATCAAAGAAAAAAGCATTATTATCGATGAAGAAAAAGCACCGATCGCCAAAGATGTGTTCGATTTCTAT
TATTACCATCAGAGCCAGACCAAGGTGTTTAAAGAAATCCTGAACAAATACAACCTGAGCCTGTGCGAAA
AAACCATTCGTCGTATGCTGGAAAACAAGCTGTATATTGGTATCTATCGCGAGCACGAAAACTTTTGTCC
GCCTCTGATTGACAAAAACAAATTTGATGAAGTGCAGCTGATTCTGAAACGTCGCAACATTAAATACATT
CCGACCAAACGCATCTTTCTGTTTACCAGCCTGCTGATTTGTAA
