>Addgene plasmid #60582 | pIntegrase_11 | addgene partial sequence | sequence record 106211 | AraC-F 5'-TGACAACTTGACGGCTACATC-3'
ACTCGCTCGGGCTGGCCCCGGTGCATTTTTTAAATACCCGCGAGAAATAGAGTTGATCGTCAAAACCAAC
ATTGCGACCGACGGTGGCGATAGGCATCCGGGTGGTGCTCAAAAGCAGCTTCGCCTGGCTGATACGTTGG
TCCTCGCGCCAGCTTAAGACGCTAATCCCTAACTGCTGGCGGAAAAGATGTGACAGACGCGACGGCGACA
AGCAAACATGCTGTGCGACGCTGGCGATATCAAAATTGCTGTCTGCCAGGTGATCGCTGATGTACTGACA
AGCCTCGCGTACCCGATTATCCATCGGTGGATGGAGCGACTCGTTAATCGCTTCCATGCGCCGCAGTAAC
AATTGCTCAAGCAGATTTATCGCCAGCAGCTCCGAATAGCGCCCTTCCCCTTGCCCGGCGTTAATGATTT
GCCCAAACAGGTCGCTGAAATGCGGCTGGTGCGCTTCATCCGGGCGAAAGAACCCCGTATTGGCAAATAT
TGACGGCCAGTTAAGCCATTCATGCCAGTAGGCGCGCGGACGAAAGTAAACCCACTGGTGATACCATTCG
CGAGCCTCCGGATGACGACCGTAGTGATGAATCTCTCCTGGCGGGAACAGCAAAATATCACCCGGTCGGC
AAACAAATTCTCGTCCCTGATTTTTCACCACCCCCTGACCGCGAATGGTGAGATTGAGAATATAACCTTT
CATTCCCAGCGGTCGGTCGATAAAAAAATCGAGATAACCGTTGGCCTCAATCGGCGTTAAACCCGCCACC
AGATGGGCATTAAACGAGTATCCCGGCAGCAGGGGATCATTTTGCGCTTCAGCCATACTTTTCATACTCC
CGCCATTCAGAGAAGAAACCAATTGTCCATATTGCATCAGACATTGCCGTCACTGCGTCTT
